Addgene plasmid #16153: pET20b-delta133HtrA2 S142A
Depositing lab: L. Miguel Martins. Depositing organization: MRC Toxicology Unit. Publication: The mitochondrial protease HtrA2 is regulated by Parkinson's disease-associated kinase PINK1. Plun-Favreau H, Klupsch K, Moisoi N, Gandhi S, Kjaer S, Frith D, Harvey K, Deas E, Harvey RJ, McDonald N, Wood NW, Martins LM, Downward J. Nat Cell Biol. 2007 Nov;9(11):1243-52. doi: 10.1038/ncb1644. Epub 2007 Sep 30. PubMed 17906618.
Backbone
  Vector backbone: pET20b
  Backbone manufacturer: Novagen
  Backbone size w/o insert (bp): 3584
  Vector type: Bacterial Expression
Growth in bacteria
  Bacterial resistance: Ampicillin, 100 μg/mL
  Growth temperature: 37°C
  Growth strain: DH5alpha
  Growth instructions: When transformed and plated on LB/agar/Amp plates, this plasmid will normally only produce colonies if the plates are incubated at room temp as opposed to 37oC. Following this, the bacteria when inoculated in liquid media will grow well at 37oC.
  Copy number: Unknown
Gene/Insert
  Gene/Insert name: HtrA2 (alt name: Omi)
  Species: H. sapiens (human)
  Insert size (bp): 978
  Mutation: S142A
  GenBank ID: NM_013247
  Entrez Gene: HTRA2 (a.k.a. MGCA8, OMI, PARK13, PRSS25)
  Tag / fusion protein: His (C terminal on insert)
  Cloning method: Restriction Enzyme; 5′ cloning site NdeI (unknown if destroyed); 3′ cloning site XhoI (unknown if destroyed)
  Sequencing primers: 5′ T7
Terms and licenses: Academic/Nonprofit Terms; Industry Terms: Not Available to Industry
Depositor comments: This construct was used in experiments described in figure 4
How to cite: pET20b-delta133HtrA2 S142A was a gift from L. Miguel Martins (Addgene plasmid # 16153 ; http://n2t.net/addgene:16153 ; RRID:Addgene_16153)
