[The description below was written by a language model from this plasmid's Addgene catalogue record.]
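Description:
pET20b-delta133HtrA2 S142A is a bacterial expression plasmid built on the Novagen pET20b backbone (3584 bp without insert). It carries a 978 bp fragment of human HTRA2, also known as Omi or PARK13, which encodes a mitochondrial serine protease. The plasmid confers ampicillin resistance and is maintained in a cloning strain such as DH5alpha. The record lists its copy number as unknown and gives no feature table, so the origin of replication and other backbone elements are not individually documented. pET-series vectors normally drive expression from a T7 promoter in hosts that supply T7 RNA polymerase, which is consistent with the T7 primer listed for 5′ sequencing.

The insert was cloned between NdeI and XhoI and carries a C-terminal His tag, which allows the recombinant protein to be purified by immobilised metal affinity chromatography. The "delta133" in the name indicates that the first 133 N-terminal residues are deleted. In general knowledge of HtrA2, this corresponds to the processed mature form lacking the mitochondrial targeting region, although the record does not say so explicitly. The insert also carries an S142A substitution, which replaces a serine with a residue that cannot be phosphorylated. The record does not explain the reason for this mutation. The associated publication concerns regulation of HtrA2 by the Parkinson's disease-associated kinase PINK1, and the depositor notes that the construct was used in experiments shown in one of that study's figures. The plasmid is therefore best suited to producing purified mutant HtrA2 in E. coli for biochemical comparison with the wild-type protein.
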