>Addgene plasmid #16153 | pET20b-delta133HtrA2 S142A | addgene partial sequence | sequence record 22459 | 16153 with T7
CAGATTCTCTNAATATTTTGTTTACTTTAAGAAGGAGATATACATATGGCCGTCCCTAGCCCGCCGCCCG
CTGCTCCCCGGAGTCAGTACAACTTCATCGCAGATGTGGTGGAGAAGACAGCACCTGCCGTGGTCTATAT
CGAGATCCTGGACCGGCACCCTTTCTTGGGCCGCGAGGTCCCTATCTCGAACGGCTCAGGGTTCGTGGTG
GCTGCCGATGGGCTCATTGTCACCAACGCCCATGTGGTGGCTGATCGGCGCAGAGTCCGTGTGAGACTGC
TAAGCGGCGACACGTATGAGGCCGTGGTCACAGCTGTGGATCCCGTGGCAGACATCGCAACGCTGAGGAT
TCAGACTAAGGAGCCTCTCCCCACGCTGCCTCTGGGACGCTCAGCTGATGTCCGGCAAGGGGAGTTTGTT
GTTGCAATGGGAAGTCCCTTTGCACTGCAGAACACGATCACATCCGGCATTGTTAGCTCTGCTCAGCGTC
CAGCCAGAGACCTGGGACTTCCGCAAACCAATGTGGAATACATTCAAACTGATGCAGCTATTGATTTTGG
AAACTCTGGAGGTCCCCTGGTTAACCTGGATGGGGAGGTGATTGGAGTGAACACCATGAAGGTCACAGCT
GGAATCTCCTTTGCCATCCCTTCTGATCGTCTTCGAGAGTTTCTGCATCGTGGGGAAAAGAAGAATTCCT
CCTCCGGAATCAGTGGGTCCCAGCGGCGCTACATTGGGGTGATGATGCTGACCCTGAGTCCCAGCATCCT
TGCTGAACTACAGCTTCGAGAACAAGCTTTTCCGATGTTCAGCATGGT
